>Addgene plasmid #235192 | pTetON-rHUH | addgene full sequence | sequence record 467257 | Addgene NGS Result
ACTCTTCCTTTTTCAATATTATTGAAGCATTTATCAGGGTTATTGTCTCATGAGCGGATACATATTTGAA
TGTATTTAGAAAAATAAACAAATAGGGGTTCCGCGCACATTTCCCCGAAAAGTGCCACCTAAATTGTAAG
CGTTAATATTTTGTTAAAATTCGCGTTAAATTTTTGTTAAATCAGCTCATTTTTTAACCAATAGGCCGAA
ATCGGCAAAATCCCTTATAAATCAAAAGAATAGACCGAGATAGGGT
[37 nt withheld, positions 257-293]
AAAGAACGTGGACTCCAACGTCAAAGG
[49 nt withheld, positions 321-369]
T
[91 nt withheld, positions 371-461]
G
[124 nt withheld, positions 463-586]
CCCATTCGCCATTCAGGCTGCGCAACTGTTGGGAAGGGCGATCGGTGCGGGCCTCTTCGCTATTACGCCA
GCTGGCGAAAGGGGGATGTGCTGCAAGGCGATTAAGTTGGGTAACGCCAGGGTTTTCCCAGTCACGACGT
TGTAAAACGACGGCCAGTGAGCGCGCCTCGTTCATTCACGTTTTTGAACCCGTGGAGGACGGGCAGACTC
GCGGTGCAAATGTGTTTTACAGCGTGATGGAGCAGATGAAGATGCTCGACACGCTGCAGAACACGCAGCT
AGATTAACCCTAGAAAGATAATCATATTGTGACGTACGTTAAAGATAATCATGTGTAAAATTGACGCATG
TGTTTTATCGGTCTGTATATCGAGGTTTATTTATTAATTTGAATAGATATTAAGTTTTATTATATTTACA
CTTACATACTAATAATAAATTCAACAAACAATTTATTTATGTTTATTTATTTATTAAAAAAAACAAAAAC
TCAAAATTTCTTCTATAAAGTAACAAAACTTTTATGAGGGACAGCCCCCCCCCAAAGCCCCCAGGGATGT
AATTACGTCCCTCCCCCGCTAGGGGGCAGCAGCGAGCCGCCCGGGGCTCCGCTCCGGTCCGGCGCTCCCC
CCGCATCCCCGAGCCGGCAGCGTGCGGGGACAGCCCGGGCACGGGGAAGGTGGCACGGGATCGCTTTCCT
CTGAACGCTTCTCGCTGCTCTTTGAGCCTGCAGACACCTGGGGGGATACGGGGAAAAGGCCTCCACGGCC
ACTAGTCTTTCGTCTTCAAGAATTCCTCGAGTTTACTCCCTATCAGTGATAGAGAACGTATGAAGAGTTT
ACTCCCTATCAGTGATAGAGAACGTATGCAGACTTTACTCCCTATCAGTGATAGAGAACGTATAAGGAGT
TTACTCCCTATCAGTGATAGAGAACGTATGACCAGTTTACTCCCTATCAGTGATAGAGAACGTATCTACA
GTTTACTCCCTATCAGTGATAGAGAACGTATATCCAGTTTACTCCCTATCAGTGATAGAGAACGTATAAG
CTTTAGGCGTGTACGGTGGGCGCCTATAAAAGCAGAGCTCGTTTAGTGAACCGTCAGATCGCCTGGAGCA
ATTCCACAACACTTTTGTCTTATACCAACTTTCCGTACCACTTCCTACCCTCGTAAAGGTCTAGAGGCGG
CCGCATGTACCCATACGACGTTCCAGACTACGCTCTGCAGGAGAACTTGTACTTTCAAGGTCTGCAGGCT
AGTGGTGGAGGAGGCTCTGGTGGAGGCGGTAGCGGAGGCGGAGGGTCGGCTAGCCCGTCAAAGAAAAACT
GGCGCAGTGGGCCGCAGCCCCACAAGCGATGGGTGTTCACGCTGCACCATCCGTCTGAGGACGACCGCAA
GAAAATTAGGGATCTTCCCATTTCCCTGTTCGATTACTTCATAGTTGGCGAAGAAGGTAATGAGGAGGGA
CGCACACCTCACCTTCAAGGATTCGCAAACTTCGCAAAGAAACAGACATTTCACAAGGTGAAGTGGTATT
TGGGTGCCCGGTGTTGGATAGAGGAGGCCAGGGGGACAGACCAACAAAATAAAGCATATTGCAGTAAAGA
GGGAAACCTCCTCAGGGAGTGCGGCGCTCCACGATCTCAAGGCCGGCGTGGATCCGAACAAAAGCTTATT
TCTGAAGAGGACTTGTAAACCGGTTAGTAATGAGTTTAAACGGGGGAGGCTAACTGAAACACGGAAGGAG
ACAATACCGGAAGGAACCCGCGCTATGACGGCAATAAAAAGACAGAATAAAACGCACGGGTGTTGGGTCG
TTTGTTCATAAACGCGGGGTTCGGTCCCAGGGCTGGCACTCTGTCGATACCCCACCGAGACCCCATTGGG
GCCAATACGCCCGCGTTTCTTCCTTTTCCCCACCCCACCCCCCAAGTTCGGGTGAAGGCCCAGGGCTCGC
AGCCAACGTCGGGGCGGCAGGCCCTGCCATAGCAGATCTGCGAAATCGGATCCAGCTGAATCTAAGTGGA
TCTGCGATCGCTCCGGTGCCCGTCAGTGGGCAGAGCGCACATCGCCCACAGTCCCCGAGAAGTTGGGGGG
AGGGGTCGGCAATTGAACGGGTGCCTAGAGAAGGTGGCGCGGGGTAAACTGGGAAAGTGATGTCGTGTAC
TGGCTCCGCCTTTTTCCCGAGGGTGGGGGAGAACCGTATATAAGTGCAGTAGTCGCCGTGAACGTTCTTT
TTCGCAACGGGTTTGCCGCCAGAACACAGCTGAAGCTTCGAGGGGCTCGCATCTCTCCTTCACGCGCCCG
CCGCCCTACCTGAGGCCGCCATCCACGCCGGTTGAGTCGCGTTCTGCCGCCTCCCGCCTGTGGTGCCTCC
TGAACTGCGTCCGCCGTCTAGGTAAGTTTAAAGCTCAGGTCGAGACCGGGCCTTTGTCCGGCGCTCCCTT
GGAGCCTACCTAGACTCAGCCGGCTCTCCACGCTTTGCCTGACCCTGCTTGCTCAACTCTACGTCTTTGT
TTCGTTTTCTGTTCTGCGCCGTTACAGATCTAAGCTGTGACCGGCGCCTACTCTAGAGCCGCCATGTCTA
GACTGGACAAGAGCAAAGTCATAAACTCTGCTCTGGAATTACTCAATGGAGTCGGTATCGAAGGCCTGAC
GACAAGGAAACTCGCTCAAAAGCTGGGAGTTGAGCAGCCTACCCTGTACTGGCACGTGAAGAACAAGCGG
GCCCTGCTCGATGCCCTGCCAATCGAGATGCTGGACAGGCATCATACCCACTCCTGCCCCCTGGAAGGCG
AGTCATGGCAAGACTTTCTGCGGAACAACGCCAAGTCATACCGCTGTGCTCTCCTCTCACATCGCGACGG
GGCTAAAGTGCATCTCGGCACCCGCCCAACAGAGAAACAGTACGAAACCCTGGAAAATCAGCTCGCGTTC
CTGTGTCAGCAAGGCTTCTCCCTGGAGAACGCACTGTACGCTCTGTCCGCCGTGGGCCACTTTACACTGG
GCTGCGTATTGGAGGAACAGGAGCATCAAGTAGCAAAAGAGGAAAGAGAGACACCTACCACCGATTCTAT
GCCCCCACTTCTGAAACAAGCAATTGAGCTGTTCGACCGGCAGGGAGCCGAACCTGCCTTCCTTTTCGGC
CTGGAACTAATCATATGTGGCCTGGAGAAACAGCTAAAGTGCGAAAGCGGCGGGCCGACCGACGCCCTTG
ACGATTTTGACTTAGACATGCTCCCAGCCGATGCCCTTGACGACTTTGACCTTGATATGCTGCCTGCTGA
CGCTCTTGACGATTTTGACCTTGACATGCTCCCCGGGGAGGGCAGAGGAAGTCTTCTAACATGCGGTGAC
GTGGAGGAGAATCCCGGCCCTATGACCGAGTACAAGCCCACGGTGCGCCTCGCCACCCGCGACGACGTCC
CCAGGGCCGTACGCACCCTCGCCGCCGCGTTCGCCGACTACCCCGCCACGCGCCACACCGTCGATCCGGA
CCGCCACATCGAGCGGGTCACCGAGCTGCAAGAACTCTTCCTCACGCGCGTCGGGCTCGACATCGGCAAG
GTGTGGGTCGCGGACGACGGCGCCGCGGTGGCGGTCTGGACCACGCCGGAGAGCGTCGAAGCGGGGGCGG
TGTTCGCCGAGATCGGCCCGCGCATGGCCGAGTTGAGCGGTTCCCGGCTGGCCGCGCAGCAACAGATGGA
AGGCCTCCTGGCGCCGCACCGGCCCAAGGAGCCCGCGTGGTTCCTGGCCACCGTCGGCGTCTCGCCCGAC
CACCAGGGCAAGGGTCTGGGCAGCGCCGTCGTGCTCCCCGGAGTGGAGGCGGCCGAGCGCGCCGGGGTGC
CCGCCTTCCTGGAGACCTCCGCGCCCCGCAACCTCCCCTTCTACGAGCGGCTCGGCTTCACCGTCACCGC
CGACGTCGAGGTGCCCGAAGGACCGCGCACCTGGTGCATGACCCGCAAGCCCGGTGCCTGAAATCAACCT
CTGGATTACAAAATTTGTGGGTAAACTTGTTTATTGCAGCTTATAATGGTTACAAATAAAGCAATAGCAT
CACAAATTTCACAAATAAAGCATTTTTTTCACTGCATTCTAGTTGTGGTTTGTCCAAACTCATCAATGTA
TCTTATCATGTCTGGAATTGACTCAAATGATGTCAATTAGTCTATCAGAAGCTCATCTGGTCTCCCTTCC
GGGGGACAAGACATCCCTGTTTAATATTTAAACAGCAGTGTTCCCAAACTGGGTTCTTATATCCCTTGCT
CTGGTCAACCAGGTTGCAGGGTTTCCTGTCCTCACAGGAACGAAGTCCCTAAAGAAACAGTGGCAGCCAG
GTTTAGCCCCGGAATTGACTGGATTCCTTTTTTAGGGCCCATTGGTATGGCTTTTTCCCCGTATCCCCCC
AGGTGTCTGCAGGCTCAAAGAGCAGCGAGAAGCGTTCAGAGGAAAGCGATCCCGTGCCACCTTCCCCGTG
CCCGGGCTGTCCCCGCACGCTGCCGGCTCGGGGATGCGGGGGGAGCGCCGGACCGGAGCGGAGCCCCGGG
CGGCTCGCTGCTGCCCCCTAGCGGGGGAGGGACGTAATTACATCCCTGGGGGCTTTGGGGGGGGGCTGTC
CCTGATATCTATAACAAGAAAATATATATATAATAAGTTATCACGTAAGTAGAACATGAAATAACAATAT
AATTATCGTATGAGTTAAATCTTAAAAGTCACGTAAAAGATAATCATGCGTCATTTTGACTCACGCGGTC
GTTATAGTTCAAAATCAGTGACACTTACCGCATTGACAAGCACGCCTCACGGGAGCTCCAAGCGGCGACT
GAGATGTCCTAAATGCACAGCGACGGATTCGCGCTATTTAGAAAGAGAGAGCAATATTTCAAGAATGCAT
GCGTCAATTTTACGCAGACTATCTTTCTAGGGTTAATCTAGCTGCATCAGGATCATATCGTCGGGTCTTT
TTTCCGGCTCAGTCATCGCCCAAGCTGGCGCTATCTGGGCATCGGGGAGGAAGAAGCCCGTGCCTTTTCC
CGCGAGGTTGAAGCGGCATGGAAAGAGTTTGCCGAGGATGACTGCTGCTGCATTGACGTTGAGCGAAAAC
GCACGTTTACCATGATGATTCGGGAAGGTGTGGCCATGCACGCCTTTAACGGTGAACTGTTCGTTCAGGC
CACCTGGGATACCAGTTCGTCGCGGCTTTTCCGGACACAGTTCCGGATGGTCAGCCCGAAGCGCATCAGC
AACCCGAACAATACCGGCGACAGCCGGAACTGCCGTGCCGGTGTGCAGATTAATGACAGCGGTGCGGCGC
TGGGATATTACGTCAGCGAGGACGGGTATCCTGGCTGGATGCCGCAGAAATGGACATGGATACCCCGTGA
GTTACCCGGCGGGCGCGCTTGGCGTAATCATGGTCATAGCTGTTTCCTGTGTGAAATTGTTATCCGCTCA
CAATTCCACACAACATACGAGCCGGAAGCATAAAGTGTAAAGCCTGGGGTGCCTAATGAGTGAGCTAACT
CACATTAATTGCGTTGCGCTCACTGCCCGCTTTCCAGTCGGGAAACCTGTCGTGCCAGCTGCATTAATGA
ATCGGCCAACGCGCGGGGAGAGGCGGTTTGCGTATTGGGCGCTCTTCCGCTTCCTCGCTCACTGACTCGC
TGCGCTCGGTCGTTCGGCTGCGGCGAGCGGTATCAGCTCACTCAAAGGCGGTAATACGGTTATCCACAGA
ATCAGGGGATAACGCAGGAAAGAACATGTGAGCAAAAGGCCAGCAAAAGGCCAGGAACCGTAAAAAGGCC
GCGTTGCTGGCGTTTTTCCATAGGCTCCGCCCCCCTGACGAGCATCACAAAAATCGACGCTCAAGTCAGA
GGTGGCGAAACCCGACAGGACTATAAAGATACCAGGCGTTTCCCCCTGGAAGCTCCCTCGTGCGCTCTCC
TGTTCCGACCCTGCCGCTTACCGGATACCTGTCCGCCTTTCTCCCTTCGGGAAGCGTGGCGCTTTCTCAT
AGCTCACGCTGTAGGTATCTCAGTTCGGTGTAGGTCGTTCGCTCCAAGCTGGGCTGTGTGCACGAACCCC
CCGTTCAGCCCGACCGCTGCGCCTTATCCGGTAACTATCGTCTTGAGTCCAACCCGGTAAGACACGACTT
ATCGCCACTGGCAGCAGCCACTGGTAACAGGATTAGCAGAGCGAGGTATGTAGGCGGTGCTACAGAGTTC
TTGAAGTGGTGGCCTAACTACGGCTACACTAGAAGAACAGTATTTGGTATCTGCGCTCTGCTGAAGCCAG
TTACCTTCGGAAAAAGAGTTGGTAGCTCTTGATCCGGCAAACAAACCACCGCTGGTAGCGGTGGTTTTTT
TGTTTGCAAGCAGCAGATTACGCGCAGAAAAAAAGGATCTCAAGAAGATCCTTTGATCTTTTCTACGGGG
TCTGACGCTCAGTGGAACGAAAACTCACGTTAAGGGATTTTGGTCATGAGATTATCAAAAAGGATCTTCA
CCTAGATCCTTTTAAATTAAAAATGAAGTTTTAAATCAATCTAAAGTATATATGAGTAAACTTGGTCTGA
CAGTTACCAATGCTTAATCAGTGAGGCACCTATCTCAGCGATCTGTCTATTTCGTTCATCCATAGTTGCC
TGACTCCCCGTCGTGTAGATAACTACGATACGGGAGGGCTTACCATCTGGCCCCAGTGCTGCAATGATAC
CGCGAGACCCACGCTCACCGGCTCCAGATTTATCAGCAATAAACCAGCCAGCCGGAAGGGCCGAGCGCAG
AAGTGGTCCTGCAACTTTATCCGCCTCCATCCAGTCTATTAATTGTTGCCGGGAAGCTAGAGTAAGTAGT
TCGCCAGTTAATAGTTTGCGCAACGTTGTTGCCATTGCTACAGGCATCGTGGTGTCACGCTCGTCGTTTG
GTATGGCTTCATTCAGCTCCGGTTCCCAACGATCAAGGCGAGTTACATGATCCCCCATGTTGTGCAAAAA
AGCGGTTAGCTCCTTCGGTCCTCCGATCGTTGTCAGAAGTAAGTTGGCCGCAGTGTTATCACTCATGGTT
ATGGCAGCACTGCATAATTCTCTTACTGTCATGCCATCCGTAAGATGCTTTTCTGTGACTGGTGAGTACT
CAACCAAGTCATTCTGAGAATAGTGTATGCGGCGACCGAGTTGCTCTTGCCCGGCGTCAATACGGGATAA
TACCGCGCCACATAGCAGAACTTTAAAAGTGCTCATCATTGGAAAACGTTCTTCGGGGCGAAAACTCTCA
AGGATCTTACCGCTGTTGAGATCCAGTTCGATGTAACCCACTCGTGCACCCAACTGATCTTCAGCATCTT
TTACTTTCACCAGCGTTTCTGGGTGAGCAAAAACAGGAAGGCAAAATGCCGCAAAAAAGGGAATAAGGGC
GACACGGAAATGTTGAATACTCAT
Features (pLannotate 1.2.2; 24 found; start..end, strand, type, name):
      1..105     -  promoter       AmpR promoter: bla
    158..586     -  rep_origin     f1 ori (sequence partly withheld): f1 bacteriophage origin of replication; arrow indicates direction of (+) strand synthesis
    591..746     -  CDS            lacZα (fragment): LacZα fragment of β-galactosidase; lacZ fragment
    748..867     +  CDS            B (fragment): PORTL_LAMBD - Experimental evidence at protein level: Swiss-Prot protein existence level 1. Forms the portal vertex of the capsid (PubMed:6228056, PubMed:6232391). This portal plays critical roles in head assembly, genome packaging, neck/tail attachment, and genome ejection (Probable). The portal protein multimerizes as a single ring-shaped homododecamer arranged around a central channel (PubMed:6232391). Binds to the terminase subunits to form the packaging machine (PubMed:7799432). From Escherichia phage lambda (Bacteriophage lambda).
   1385..1763    +  promoter       TRE3G promoter: 3rd-generation Tet-responsive promoter that can be activated by binding of Tet-On® 3G
   1901..2245    +  CDS            Rep (fragment): REP_PCV2 - Experimental evidence at protein level: Swiss-Prot protein existence level 1. Essential for the replication of viral ssDNA. The closed circular ssDNA genome is first converted to a superhelical dsDNA. Rep and/or Rep' binds a specific hairpin at the genome origin of replication. Introduces an endonucleolytic nick within the conserved sequence 5'-AGTATTAC-3' in the intergenic region of the genome, thereby initiating the rolling circle replication (RCR). Following cleavage, binds covalently to the 5'-phosphate of DNA as a tyrosyl ester. The cleavage gives rise to a free 3'-OH that serv
   2255..2281    +  CDS            Myc (fragment): Myc (human c-Myc proto-oncogene) epitope tag
   2365..2413    +  polyA_signal   HSV TK poly(A) signal: herpes simplex virus thymidine kinase polyadenylation signal (Cole and Stacy, 1985)
   2504..2520    -  polyA_signal   bGH poly(A) signal (fragment): bovine growth hormone polyadenylation signal
   2644..2855    +  promoter       EF-1α core promoter: core promoter for human elongation factor EF-1α
   2868..3136    +  LTR            5' LTR (truncated): truncated 5' long terminal repeat (LTR) from human T-cell leukemia virus (HTLV) type 1
   3170..3867    +  CDS            rtTA3 (fragment): reverse tetracycline transactivator 3 activates expression from Tet-responsive promoters in the presence of doxycycline
   3797..3907    +  CDS            VP48: 3 tandem repeats of the minimal activation domain of herpes simplex virus VP16 (Cheng et al., 2013)
   3968..4567    +  CDS            PuroR: puromycin N-acetyltransferase; pac from Streptomyces alboniger; confers resistance to puromycin
   4568..4595    +  misc_feature   WPRE (fragment): woodchuck hepatitis virus posttranscriptional regulatory element
   4600..4721    +  polyA_signal   SV40 poly(A) signal: SV40 polyadenylation signal
   4739..4831    +  ncRNA          G-CSF SLDE: Accession: RF00183 - G-CSF factor stem-loop destabilising element (SLDE)
   5528..5995    +  CDS            B (fragment): PORTL_LAMBD - Experimental evidence at protein level: Swiss-Prot protein existence level 1. Forms the portal vertex of the capsid (PubMed:6228056, PubMed:6232391). This portal plays critical roles in head assembly, genome packaging, neck/tail attachment, and genome ejection (Probable). The portal protein multimerizes as a single ring-shaped homododecamer arranged around a central channel (PubMed:6232391). Binds to the terminase subunits to form the packaging machine (PubMed:7799432). From Escherichia phage lambda (Bacteriophage lambda).
   6033..6049    -  protein_bind   lac operator: The lac repressor binds to the lac operator to inhibit transcription in E. coli. This inhibition can be relieved by adding lactose or isopropyl-β-D-thiogalactopyranoside (IPTG). lac repressor encoded by lacI
   6057..6087    -  promoter       lac promoter: promoter for the E. coli lac operon
   6102..6123    -  protein_bind   CAP binding site: CAP binding activates transcription in the presence of cAMP. E. coli catabolite activator protein
   6136..6228    -  CDS            lacI (fragment): lac repressor; lacI; The lac repressor binds to the lac operator to inhibit transcription in E. coli. This inhibition can be relieved by adding lactose or isopropyl-β-D-thiogalactopyranoside (IPTG).
   6411..6999    -  rep_origin     ori: high-copy-number ColE1/pMB1/pBR322/pUC origin of replication
   7170..8030    -  CDS            AmpR: β-lactamase; bla; confers resistance to ampicillin, carbenicillin, and related antibiotics
