[The description below was written by a language model from this plasmid's Addgene catalogue record and pLannotate feature annotations shown in this document.]
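Description:
pTetON-rHUH is an 8.0 kb all-in-one, doxycycline-inducible mammalian expression plasmid for producing the rHUH protein in mammalian cells. It is propagated in E. coli through a high-copy ColE1/pUC-type origin with ampicillin selection (AmpR under its bla promoter). It also retains an f1 origin and remnants of a lacZα/lac promoter cloning region. Short matches to the phage lambda portal protein gene flank the mammalian cassettes; the record does not explain them, and they may simply be stuffer or spacer DNA.

The payload sits downstream of a TRE3G Tet-responsive promoter. The annotated coding region there matches a fragment of the porcine circovirus 2 Rep protein, an HUH-type endonuclease that nicks a specific sequence and becomes covalently joined to the nucleic acid through a tyrosyl ester. This fits the insert name and the associated work on directed evolution of a sequence-specific covalent protein tag for RNA labeling, although the specific mutations in rHUH are not given in the record. The open reading frame is followed by a Myc epitope tag for detection and an HSV TK polyadenylation signal.

A second, constitutive cassette uses the EF-1α core promoter joined to a truncated HTLV-1 5' LTR segment, a common composite promoter. It drives an rtTA3-type reverse tetracycline transactivator with VP16-derived minimal activation domains, followed by puromycin N-acetyltransferase and an SV40 poly(A) signal. How the two coding regions are linked is not annotated. Because the plasmid supplies its own transactivator, adding doxycycline switches on rHUH expression, and puromycin allows selection of transfected cells. No viral packaging or transposon elements are annotated.
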