Addgene plasmid #235192: pTetON-rHUH
Purpose: To express rHUH protein in mammalian cells
Depositing lab: Alice Ting. Depositing organization: Stanford University. Publication: Directed evolution of a sequence-specific covalent protein tag for RNA labeling. Huang R, Ting AY. Proc Natl Acad Sci U S A. 2025 Mar 4;122(9):e2422085122. doi: 10.1073/pnas.2422085122. Epub 2025 Feb 26. PubMed 40009639.
Backbone
  Vector backbone: pTetON
  Vector type: Mammalian Expression
  Selectable markers: Puromycin
Growth in bacteria
  Bacterial resistance: Ampicillin, 100 μg/mL
  Growth temperature: 37°C
  Growth strain: DH5alpha
  Copy number: Unknown
Gene/Insert
  Gene/Insert name: rHUH
Terms and licenses: Academic/Nonprofit Terms; Industry Terms: Not Available to Industry
How to cite: pTetON-rHUH was a gift from Alice Ting (Addgene plasmid # 235192 ; http://n2t.net/addgene:235192 ; RRID:Addgene_235192)
